>Addgene plasmid #20052 | pSB819-PKR-ora-L394F | addgene partial sequence | sequence record 25779 | 20052 with M13R
AGCTGGAGCTCCACCGCGGTGGCGGCCGCCTAACATNNNNNNNNNTCATTTTTCTCTGGGCTTTTCTTCC
ACACAGTCAAGGTGCTTAGTATTTCAGATGTGTTAGGTCGGTCCTCAGGTTTCTTTGAGAGTAATTTCTG
TAGAAGAGTTTTTTCTTTTTTATCAAATATATCTGAGATGATGCCATCCCGTAGGTCTTTGAAAAACTTT
GCTGTTTCAGAAGCAGTATCACATACATGAAGAAGTTCAGCAAGAATTAGCCCCAAAGCATAGAGGTCCA
CTTCCTTTCCATAGTCTTGCAAAGAAATCTGTTCTGGGCTCATGTATCGCAAAGTTCCCGTATTCCTTGT
TCGCTTTACATCATTTGTCAGAGATGTTACAAGTCCAAAGTCTCCAATCTTTACTTGTTTTGTATCTACT
AAGAATATATTACTTGGCTTAAGATCTCTGTGAATTAATTTTTTTGAATGTATATAATCCACCCCTTTTG
TTATTTGTTCAAAGAATTCCAAAGCCAAAACTTTGTCTAGTTTCTTGCCTCTTGTATTATCAATCCATTG
CTCCAATGTCCCTTTATCACAGAATTCCATTTGGATGAAAAGGCACTTAGTCCTTGACCTTGAACTATTT
TTGCTGTTCTCAGGATCATAATCACTGCTCTCAGGATCATAAGCACTGGTCTCAGGATCATAATCAATTC
CATCCCAACAGCCATTGTAGCGAANATATTTACATGATTAAGTTTTGCCNATGCTTTTACTTCACGCTCC
NCCTTCTC
