[The description below was written by a language model from this plasmid's Addgene catalogue record.]
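Description:
pSB819-PKR-ora-L394F is a yeast expression plasmid built on the pSB819 backbone (about 6.4 kb without insert). It is a shuttle vector: it is maintained as a high-copy plasmid in E. coli under ampicillin selection, and it carries the URA3 auxotrophic marker, which allows selection in uracil-deficient yeast strains grown without uracil. The record does not state the yeast origin of replication or mode of maintenance (episomal versus integrating). It also does not name the promoter that drives the insert, and no feature table is provided from which these could be determined.

The payload is a 1,656 bp coding sequence for protein kinase R (PKR, also called EIF2AK2) from the Bornean orangutan, Pongo pygmaeus, cloned between XhoI and NotI sites that both remain intact, so the insert can be excised or swapped. The sequence carries a single amino-acid substitution, L394F. No epitope tags or fusion partners are recorded.

PKR is an interferon-induced, double-stranded-RNA-activated kinase that phosphorylates the translation initiation factor eIF2α, shutting down protein synthesis as an antiviral defence. The associated publication concerns PKR evolution as a model for defeating viral mimicry, so this point mutant probably serves to test how a specific residue change in a primate PKR ortholog affects its function or its susceptibility to viral antagonists that mimic its substrate. Expression in yeast suits such work, since active PKR can inhibit translation there, though the record does not describe the specific assay design or the rationale for position 394.
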