Addgene plasmid #20052: pSB819-PKR-ora-L394F
Depositing lab: Harmit Malik. Depositing organization: Fred Hutchinson Cancer Center. Publication: Protein kinase R reveals an evolutionary model for defeating viral mimicry. Elde NC, Child SJ, Geballe AP, Malik HS. Nature. 2009 Jan 22;457(7228):485-9. doi: 10.1038/nature07529. Epub 2008 Nov 30. PubMed 19043403.
Backbone
  Vector backbone: PSB819
  Backbone size w/o insert (bp): 6400
  Vector type: Yeast Expression
  Selectable markers: URA3
Growth in bacteria
  Bacterial resistance: Ampicillin, 100 μg/mL
  Growth temperature: 37°C
  Growth strain: DH5alpha
  Copy number: High Copy
Gene/Insert
  Gene/Insert name: Protein kinase R (alt name: EIF2AK2)
  Species: P. pygmaeus (bornean orangutan)
  Insert size (bp): 1656
  Mutation: L394F
  GenBank ID: EU733259
  Cloning method: Restriction Enzyme; 5′ cloning site XhoI (not destroyed); 3′ cloning site NotI (not destroyed)
  Sequencing primers: 5′ n/a; 3′ M13R
Terms and licenses: Academic/Nonprofit Terms; Industry Terms: Not Available to Industry
How to cite: pSB819-PKR-ora-L394F was a gift from Harmit Malik (Addgene plasmid # 20052 ; http://n2t.net/addgene:20052 ; RRID:Addgene_20052)
